Addgene plasmid #71764: pOT2 3GLA
Purpose: (Empty Backbone) gap-repair recombineering for Drosophila transgenesis, contains loxP cassette with GFP, chloramphenicol resistant
Depositing lab: Matthias Soller. Depositing organization: University of Birmingham. Publication: Plasmid-based gap-repair recombineered transgenes reveal a central role for introns in mutually exclusive alternative splicing in Down Syndrome Cell Adhesion Molecule exon 4. Haussmann IU, Ustaoglu P, Brauer U, Hemani Y, Dix TC, Soller M. Nucleic Acids Res. 2018 Dec 12. pii: 5239037. doi: 10.1093/nar/gky1254. PubMed 30541104.
Backbone
  Vector backbone: unknown
  Vector type: Insect Expression
Growth in bacteria
  Bacterial resistance: Chloramphenicol, 25 μg/mL
  Growth temperature: 37°C
  Growth strain: DH5alpha
  Copy number: Unknown
Gene/Insert
  Cloning method: Restriction Enzyme
  Sequencing primers: 5′ T7; 3′ hsp70-R2 (CGACGTGTTCACTTTGCTTG)
Terms and licenses: Academic/Nonprofit Terms; Industry Terms: Not Available to Industry
Depositor comments: Please note that the full plasmid sequence contains a few differences compared to GenBank ID: KM977569. These differences do not affect the function of the plasmid.
How to cite: pOT2 3GLA was a gift from Matthias Soller (Addgene plasmid # 71764 ; http://n2t.net/addgene:71764 ; RRID:Addgene_71764)
