[The description below was written by a language model from this plasmid's Addgene catalogue record and pLannotate feature annotations shown in this document.]
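Description:
pOT2 3GLA is a small (3,300 bp) empty backbone designed for plasmid-based gap-repair recombineering, used to build Drosophila transgenes. The catalogue lists the vector backbone as unknown and the type as insect expression, although the name points to the pOT2 family. In E. coli it is maintained through a high-copy ColE1/pUC-type origin and selected with chloramphenicol through a cat gene, which sits downstream of fragments of its own promoter and a tet promoter. A fragment of the pBR322 bom region is also annotated. T7 and SP6 phage promoters are present in the backbone, and T7 serves as one of the listed sequencing primer sites.

The fly-specific elements are a φC31 attB site and a floxed marker cassette. The attB site allows site-specific integration of the finished construct into an attP landing site in the Drosophila genome when φC31 integrase is supplied. The marker cassette consists of a fragment of the Drosophila hsp70Bb promoter placed upstream of an EGFP coding sequence (annotated as a fragment). It is flanked by two loxP sites in the same orientation, so Cre recombinase can excise the GFP marker after transformants have been identified. The annotation shows only the minimal hsp70 promoter fragment, and the record does not state which enhancer elements, if any, control the GFP expression pattern.

No insert is present. Genomic fragments are intended to be captured into the vector by gap repair, with restriction enzyme cloning listed as the method for introducing sequences such as homology arms. The associated publication applied this approach to transgenes for studying mutually exclusive alternative splicing of Dscam exon 4. The depositor notes a few sequence differences from the corresponding GenBank entry that do not affect function.
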