Features (pLannotate 1.2.2; 12 found; start..end, strand, type, name):
    188..257     -  protein_bind   attB: attB site for the φC31 integrase (Groth et al., 2000) phage φC31 integrase
    322..378     -  misc_feature   bom (fragment): basis of mobility region from pBR322
    385..403     -  promoter       SP6 promoter: promoter for bacteriophage SP6 RNA polymerase
    471..1127    -  CDS            cat: CAT_ECOLX - Experimental evidence at protein level: Swiss-Prot protein existence level 1. This enzyme is an effector of chloramphenicol resistance in bacteria. From Escherichia coli. This protein is used as a marker in many commonly used cloning vectors, such as pACYC184.
   1128..1164    -  promoter       cat promoter (fragment): promoter of the E. coli cat gene encoding chloramphenicol acetyltransferase
   1164..1192    -  promoter       tet promoter: E. coli promoter for tetracycline efflux protein gene
   1254..1842    -  rep_origin     ori: high-copy-number ColE1/pMB1/pBR322/pUC origin of replication
   1946..1964    +  promoter       T7 promoter: promoter for bacteriophage T7 RNA polymerase
   2108..2141    -  protein_bind   loxP: Cre-mediated recombination occurs in the 8-bp core sequence (GCATACAT). Cre recombinase
   2231..2353    +  promoter       hsp70 promoter (fragment): Drosophila melanogaster hsp70Bb promoter
   2398..3110    +  CDS            EGFP (fragment): the original enhanced GFP (Yang et al., 1996) mammalian codon-optimized
   3255..3288    -  protein_bind   loxP: Cre-mediated recombination occurs in the 8-bp core sequence (GCATACAT). Cre recombinase
>Addgene plasmid #71764 | pOT2 3GLA | depositor full sequence | sequence record 135058 | pOT2 3GLA sequence 3300 bps
TGCCCGCCGTGACCGTCGAGAACCCGCTGACGCTGCCCCGCGTATCCGCACCCGCCGACGCCGTCGCACG
TCCCGTGCTCACCGTGACCACCGCGCCCAGCGGTTTCGAGGGCGAGGGCTTCCCGGTGCGCCGCGCGTTC
GCCGGGATCAACTACCGCCACCTCGACCCGTTCATCATGATGGACCAGATGGGTGAGGTGGAGTACGCGC
CCGGGGAGCCCAAGGGCACGCCCTGGCACCCGCACCGCGGCTTCGAGACCTGACCTACATCGTACCGGCT
TGACGACCTTGGAGCGACTGTCGTTAGTTCCGCGCGATTCGGTGCGGTATTTCACACCGCATATGGTGCA
CTCTCAGTACAATCTGCTCTGATGCCGCTCGAGTTCTATAGTGTCACCTAAATCGTATGTGTATGATACA
TAAGGTTATGTATTAATTGTAGCCGCGTTCTAACGTCGACGTACCAATTACGCCCCGCCCTGCCACTCAT
CGCAGTACTGTTGTAATTCATTAAGCATTCTGCCGACATGGAAGCCATCACAAACGGCATGATGAACCTG
AATCGCCAGCGGCATCAGCACCTTGTCGCCTTGCGTATAATATTTGCCCATGGTGAAAACGGGGGCGAAG
AAGTTGTCCATATTGGCCACGTTTAAATCAAAACTGGTGAAACTCACCCAGGGATTGGCTGAGACGAAAA
ACATATTCTCAATAAACCCTTTAGGGAAATAGGCCAGGTTTTCACCGTAACACGCCACATCTTGCGAATA
TATGTGTAGAAACTGCCGGAAATCGTCGTGGTATTCACTCCAGAGCGATGAAAACGTTTCAGTTTGCTCA
TGGAAAACGGTGTAACAAGGGTGAACACTATCCCATATCACCAGCTCACCGTCTTTCATTGCCATACGGA
ACTCCGGATGAGCATTCATCAGGCGGGCAAGAATGTGAATAAAGGCCGGATAAAACTTGTGCTTATTTTT
CTTTACGGTCTTTAAAAAGGCCGTAATATCCAGCTGAACGGTCTGGTTATAGGTACATTGAGCAACTGAC
TGAAATGCCTCAAAATGTTCTTTACGATGCCATTGGGATATATCAACGGTGGTATATCCAGTGATTTTTT
TCTCCATTTTAGCTTCCTTAGCTCCTGAAAATCTCGATAACTCATTAAAGCTTATCGATGATAAGCTGTC
AAACATGAGAATTTAGCCCGCCTAATGAGCGGGCTTTTTGTTGTGATCCGCGTTGCTGGCGTTTTTCCAT
AGGCTCCGCCCCCCTGACGAGCATCACAAAAATCGACGCTCAAGTCAGAGGTGGCGAAACCCGACAGGAC
TATAAAGATACCAGGCGTTTCCCCCTGGAAGCTCCCTCGTGCGCTCTCCTGTTCCGACCCTGCCGCTTAC
CGGATACCTGTCCGCCTTTCTCCCTTCGGGAAGCGTGGCGCTTTCTCATAGCTCACGCTGTAGGTATCTC
AGTTCGGTGTAGGTCGTTCGCTCCAAGCTGGGCTGTGTGCACGAACCCCCCGTTCAGCCCGACCGCTGCG
CCTTATCCGGTAACTATCGTCTTGAGTCCAACCCGGTAAGACACGACTTATCGCCACTGGCAGCAGCCAC
TGGTAACAGGATTAGCAGAGCGAGGTATGTAGGCGGTGCTACAGAGTTCTTGAAGTGGTGGCCTAACTAC
GGCTACACTAGAAGAACAGTATTTGGTATCTGCGCTCTGCTGAAGCCAGTTACCTTCGGAAAAAGAGTTG
GTAGCTCTTGATCCGGCAAACAAACCACCGCTGGTAGCGGTGGTTTTTTTGTTTGCAAGCAGCAGATTAC
GCGCAGAAAAAAAGGATCTCAAGAAGATCCTTTGGATCACAAAAAAAAGCCCGCTCATTAGGCGGGTTAA
ATTCCCGGGTACTGCAGCCGATTCATTAATGCAGGTTAACCTGGCTTATCGAAATTAATACGACTCACTA
TAGGGAGACCGGCAGATCTGATATCATCGCCACTGTGCTGGGAATTCTGTCGACAGCTGCAGTACTAGTC
AAGCTTAGGATCCGATATCCATGGTGCTAGCGAGATCTTCCTCGAGGGTACCGGCGGCCGCGTGCGGCCG
CGTCTAGATAACTTCGTATAATGTATGCTATACGAAGTTATCATGCCGGGGATCTAATTCAATTAGAGAC
TAATTCAATTAGAGCTAATTCAATTAGGATCCAAGCTTATCGATTTCGAACCCTCGACCGCCGGAGTATA
AATAGAGGCGCTTCGTCTACGGAGCGACAATTCAATTCAAACAAGCAAAGTGAACACGTCGCTAAGCGAA
AGCTAAGCAAATAAACAAGCGCAGTTGAACAAGCTAAACAATCGGGCGGCCGTACTAGAGCCGGTCGCCA
CCATGGTGTCGAGCGCAAGCAAGGGCGAGGAGCTGTTCACCGGGGTGGTGCCCATCCTGGTCGAGCTGGA
CGGCGACGTAAACGGCCACAAGTTCAGCGTGTCCGGCGAGGGCGAGGGCGATGCCACCTACGGCAAGCTG
ACCCTGAAGTTCATCTGCACCACCGGCAAGCTGCCCGTGCCCTGGCCCACCCTCGTGACCACCCTGACCT
ACGGCGTGCAGTGCTTCAGCCGCTACCCCGACCACATGAAGCAGCACGACTTCTTCAAGTCCGCCATGCC
CGAAGGCTACGTCCAGGAGCGCACCATCTTCTTCAAGGACGACGGCAACTACAAGACCCGCGCCGAGGTG
AAGTTCGAGGGCGACACCCTGGTGAACCGCATCGAGCTGAAGGGCATCGACTTCAAGGAGGACGGCAACA
TCCTGGGGCACAAGCTGGAGTACAACTACAACAGCCACAACGTCTATATCATGGCCGACAAGCAGAAGAA
CGGCATCAAGGTGAACTTCAAGATCCGCCACAACATCGAGGACGGCAGCGTGCAGCTCGCCGACCACTAC
CAGCAGAACACCCCCATCGGCGACGGCCCCGTGCTGCTGCCCGACAACCACTACCTGAGCACCCAGTCCG
CCCTGAGCAAAGACCCCAACGAGAAGCGCGATCACATGGTCCTGCTGGAGTTCGTGACCGCCGCCGGGAT
CACTCTCGGCATGGACGAGCTGTACAAGTACTCAGATCTTGCAAGCTTGTAGAGTTTCCCATTTAATAAT
TCATATTATCTCGAATCTAGTCAATTACGGCTTTCCTCAAATAGAAAAATAAAAAAAATGAAAAAATGCA
CTTGCCATTTAAACTTAGACGCGATAAGCTTGATATAACTTCGTATAATGTATGCTATACGAAGTTATAC
GCGTACTAGA
