>Addgene plasmid #71764 | pOT2 3GLA | addgene partial sequence | sequence record 132565 | pBR322ori-3 5'-tttgtttgcaagcagcagat-3'
GGATCTCAAGAAGATCCTTTGGATCACAAAAAAAAGCCCGCTCATTAGGCGGGTTAAATTCCCGGGTACT
GCAGCCGATTCATTAATGCAGGTTAACCTGGCTTATCGAAATTAATACGACTCACTATAGGGAGACCGGC
AGATCTGATATCATCGCCACTGTGCTGGGAATTCTGTCGACAGCTGCAGTACTAGTCAAGCTTAGGATCC
GATATCCATGGTGCTAGCGAGATCTTCCTCGAGGGTACCGGCGGCCGCGTGCGGCCGCGTCTAGATAACT
TCGTATAATGTATGCTATACGAAGTTATCATGCCGGGGATCTAATTCAATTAGAGACTAATTCAATTAGA
GCTAATTCAATTAGGATCCAAGCTTATCGATTTCGAACCCTCGACCGCCGGAGTATAAATAGAGGCGCTT
CGTCTACGGAGCGACAATTCAATTCAAACAAGCAAAGTGAACACGTCGCTAAGCGAAAGCTAAGCAAATA
AACAAGCGCAGTTGAACAAGCTAAACAATCGGGCGGCCGTACTAGAGCCGGTCGCCACCATGGTGTCGAG
CGCAAGCAAGGGCGAGGAGCTGTTCACCGGGGTGGTGCCCATCCTGGTCGAGCTGGACGGCGACGTAAAC
GGCCACAAGTTCAGCGTGTCCGGCGAGGGCGAGGGCGATGCCACCTACGGCAAGCTGACCCTGAAGTTCA
TCTGCACCACCGGCAAGCTGCCCGTGCCCTGGCCCACCCTCGTGACCACCCTGACCTACGGCGTGCAGTG
CTTCAGCCGCTACCCCGACCACATGAAGCAGCACGACTTCTTCAAGTCCGCCATGCCCGAAGGCTACGTC
CAGGAGCGCACCATCTTCTTCAAGGACGACGGCAACTACAAGACCCGCGCCGAGGTGAAGTTCGAGGGCG
ACACCCTGGTGAACCGCATCGAGCTGAAGGGCATCGACTTCAAGGAGGACGGCAACATCCTGGGGCACAA
GCTGGAGTACAACTACAACAGCCACAACGTCTATATCATGGCCGACAAGCAGAAGAACGGCATCAAGGTG
AACTTCAAGATCCGCCACAACATCGAGGACGGCAGCGTGCAGCTCGCCGA
