>Addgene plasmid #71764 | pOT2 3GLA | addgene partial sequence | sequence record 133958 | CAT-F 5'-GTTTGTGATGGCTTCCATGTC-3'
TGAATTACAACAGTACTGCGATGAGTGGCAGGGCGGGGCGTAATTGGTACGTCGACGTTAGAACGCGGCT
ACAATTAATACATAACCTTATGTATCATACACATACGATTTAGGTGACACTATAGAACTCGAGCGGCATC
AGAGCAGATTGTACTGAGAGTGCACCATATGCGGTGTGAAATACCGCACCGAATCGCGCGGAACTAACGA
CAGTCGCTCCAAGGTCGTCAAGCCGGTACGATGTAGGTCAGGTCTCGAAGCCGCGGTGCGGGTGCCAGGG
CGTGCCCTTGGGCTCCCCGGGCGCGTACTCCACCTCACCCATCTGGTCCATCATGATGAACGGGTCGAGG
TGGCGGTAGTTGATCCCGGCGAACGCGCGGCGCACCGGGAAGCCCTCGCCCTCGAAACCGCTGGGCGCGG
TGGTCACGGTGAGCACGGGACGTGCGACGGCGTCGGCGGGTGCGGATACGCGGGGCAGCGTCAGCGGGTT
CTCGACGGTCACGGCGGGCATCTAGTACGCGTATAACTTCGTATAGCATACATTATACGAAGTTATATCA
AGCTTATCGCGTCTAAGTTTAAATGGCAAGTGCATTTTTTCATTTTTTTTATTTTTCTATTTGAGGAAAG
CCGTAATTGACTAGATTCGAGATAATATGAATTATTAAATGGGAAACTCTACAAGCTTGCAAGATCTGAG
TACTTGTACAGCTCGTCCATGCCGAGAGTGATCCCGGCGGCGGTCACGAACTCCAGCAGGACCATGTGAT
CGCGCTTCTCGTTGGGGTCTTTGCTCAGGGCGGACTGGGTGCTCAGGTAGTGGTTGTCGGGCAGCAGCAC
GGGGCCGTCGCCGATGGGGGTGTTCTGCTGGTAGTGGTCGGCGAGCTGCACGCTGCCGTCCTCGATGTTG
TGGCGGATCTTGAAGTTCACCTTGATGCCGTTCTTCTGCTTGTCGGCCATGATATAGACGTTGTGGCTGT
TGTAGTTGTACTCCAGCTTGTGCCCCAGGATGTTGCCGTCCTCCTTGAAGTCGATGCCCTTCAGCTCGAT
GCGGTTCACCAGGGTGTCGCCCTCGAACTTCACCTCGGCGCGG
